Addgene plasmid #112802: p3 FLAG_CMV14/OCTN2 (delta14_22/delta447_454)
Purpose: Expression of OCTN2 mutant
Depositing lab: Katarzyna Nalęcz. Depositing organization: Nencki Institute. Publication: Caveolin-1--a novel interacting partner of organic cation/carnitine transporter (Octn2): effect of protein kinase C on this interaction in rat astrocytes. Czeredys M, Samluk L, Michalec K, Tulodziecka K, Skowronek K, Nalecz KA. PLoS One. 2013 Dec 13;8(12):e82105. doi: 10.1371/journal.pone.0082105. eCollection 2013. PONE-D-13-35323 PubMed 24349196.
Backbone
  Vector backbone: p3 FLAG_CMV14
  Backbone manufacturer: Sigma
  Vector type: Mammalian Expression
  Selectable markers: Neomycin (select with G418)
Growth in bacteria
  Bacterial resistance: Ampicillin, 100 μg/mL
  Growth temperature: 37°C
  Growth strain: DH5alpha
  Copy number: Unknown
Gene/Insert
  Gene/Insert name: OCTN2/SLC22A5 (alt name: Organic cation/carnitine transporter)
  Species: R. norvegicus (rat)
  Mutation: amino acids 14_22 and 447_454 deleted
  Entrez Gene: Slc22a5 (a.k.a. CT1, OCTN2, UST2r)
  Tag / fusion protein: 3 x Flag (C terminal on insert)
  Cloning method: Restriction Enzyme; 5′ cloning site HindIII (unknown if destroyed); 3′ cloning site BamHI (unknown if destroyed)
Terms and licenses: Academic/Nonprofit Terms; Industry Terms: Not Available to Industry
How to cite: p3 FLAG_CMV14/OCTN2 (delta14_22/delta447_454) was a gift from Katarzyna Nalęcz (Addgene plasmid # 112802 ; http://n2t.net/addgene:112802 ; RRID:Addgene_112802)
