[The description below was written by a language model from this plasmid's Addgene catalogue record and pLannotate feature annotations shown in this document.]
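Description:
p3 FLAG_CMV14/OCTN2 (delta14_22/delta447_454) is a mammalian expression plasmid built on the commercial p3xFLAG-CMV-14 backbone and carrying a double-deletion mutant of the rat organic cation/carnitine transporter OCTN2 (Slc22a5). The coding sequence, cloned between HindIII and BamHI sites, lacks amino acids 14–22 and 447–454. It is transcribed from the human cytomegalovirus immediate-early enhancer and promoter and is followed by a C-terminal 3xFLAG epitope and the human growth hormone polyadenylation signal. The transporter is therefore produced as a FLAG-tagged fusion that anti-FLAG reagents can detect or immunoprecipitate.

For selection in mammalian cells, an SV40 enhancer/early promoter drives the neomycin phosphotransferase gene, allowing G418 selection of stable transfectants, and this unit ends with an SV40 poly(A) signal. The annotation also detects a ble reading frame and a short str fragment downstream of neo, which is consistent with carry-over from the Tn5 resistance region rather than intended markers. In E. coli the plasmid replicates from a high-copy ColE1/pUC-type origin and is selected with ampicillin through β-lactamase. An f1 origin is also present, together with small remnants of lac and T7 elements and other fragmentary hits that appear to be backbone vestiges.

The record gives the purpose simply as expression of an OCTN2 mutant. The associated publication concerns the interaction between Octn2 and caveolin-1 in rat astrocytes, so the deleted segments were probably removed to test regions involved in that interaction. However, the record does not explicitly state the functional role of the deleted residues.
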