Features (pLannotate 1.2.2; 22 found; start..end, strand, type, name):
      1..380     +  enhancer       CMV enhancer: human cytomegalovirus immediate early enhancer
    382..581     +  promoter       CMV promoter: human cytomegalovirus (CMV) immediate early promoter
    613..2232    +  CDS            Slc22a5: S22A5_RAT - Also known as Octn2. Experimental evidence at protein level: Swiss-Prot protein existence level 1. Sodium-ion dependent, high affinity carnitine transporter. Involved in the active cellular uptake of carnitine. Transports one sodium ion with one molecule of carnitine. Also transports organic cations such as tetraethylammonium (TEA) without the involvement of sodium. Also relative uptake activity ratio of carnitine to TEA is 11.3. From Rattus norvegicus (Rat).
   2245..2310    +  CDS            3xFLAG: three tandem FLAG® epitope tags, followed by an enterokinase cleavage site
   2321..2943    +  polyA_signal   hGH poly(A) signal: human growth hormone polyadenylation signal
   2985..3282    +  promoter       SV40 promoter: SV40 enhancer and early promoter
   3336..4127    +  CDS            neo: KKA2_KLEPN - Also known as kan, nptII. Experimental evidence at protein level: Swiss-Prot protein existence level 1. Resistance to kanamycin, neomycin, paromomycin, ribostamycin, butirosin and gentamicin B. From Klebsiella pneumoniae.
   4151..4528    +  CDS            ble: BLE_KLEPN - Experimental evidence at protein level: Swiss-Prot protein existence level 1. Binding protein with a strong affinity to the bleomycin family of antibiotics. Binds to CL990; an antimitotic-antibiotic compound. From Klebsiella pneumoniae.
   4570..4629    +  CDS            str (fragment): STR_KLEPN - Protein inferred from homology: Swiss-Prot protein existence level 3. The aminoglycoside phosphotransferases achieve inactivation of their antibiotic substrates by phosphorylation. From Klebsiella pneumoniae.
   4652..4675    -  rep_origin     CloDF13 ori (fragment): Plasmids containing the CloDF13 (CDF) origin of replication can be propagated in E. coli cells that contain additional plasmids with compatible origins.
   4676..4759    +  CDS            large T antigen (fragment): large T antigen from SV40 (simian virus 40)
   4782..4916    +  polyA_signal   SV40 poly(A) signal: SV40 polyadenylation signal
   4922..4940    -  promoter       T7 promoter: promoter for bacteriophage T7 RNA polymerase
   4978..4994    -  protein_bind   lac operator: The lac repressor binds to the lac operator to inhibit transcription in E. coli. This inhibition can be relieved by adding lactose or isopropyl-β-D-thiogalactopyranoside (IPTG). lac repressor encoded by lacI
   5002..5032    -  promoter       lac promoter: promoter for the E. coli lac operon
   5047..5068    -  protein_bind   CAP binding site: CAP binding activates transcription in the presence of cAMP. E. coli catabolite activator protein
   5081..5173    -  CDS            lacI (fragment): lac repressor; lacI; The lac repressor binds to the lac operator to inhibit transcription in E. coli. This inhibition can be relieved by adding lactose or isopropyl-β-D-thiogalactopyranoside (IPTG).
   5356..5944    -  rep_origin     ori: high-copy-number ColE1/pMB1/pBR322/pUC origin of replication
   6115..6975    -  CDS            AmpR: β-lactamase; bla; confers resistance to ampicillin, carbenicillin, and related antibiotics
   6976..7080    -  promoter       AmpR promoter: bla
   7107..7535    +  rep_origin     f1 ori (sequence partly withheld): f1 bacteriophage origin of replication; arrow indicates direction of (+) strand synthesis
   7566..7720    -  CDS            lacZα (fragment): LacZα fragment of β-galactosidase; lacZ fragment
>Addgene plasmid #112802 | p3 FLAG_CMV14/OCTN2 (delta14_22/delta447_454) | addgene full sequence | sequence record 219933 | Addgene NGS Result
GACATTGATTATTGACTAGTTATTAATAGTAATCAATTACGGGGTCATTAGTTCATAGCCCATATATGGA
GTTCCGCGTTACATAACTTACGGTAAATGGCCCGCCTGGCTGACCGCCCAACGACCCCCGCCCATTGACG
TCAATAATGACGTATGTTCCCATAGTAACGCCAATAGGGACTTTCCATTGACGTCAATGGGTGGAGTATT
TACGGTAAACTGCCCACTTGGCAGTACATCAAGTGTATCATATGCCAAGTCCGCCCCCTATTGACGTCAA
TGACGGTAAATGGCCCGCCTGGCATTATGCCCAGTACATGACCTTACGGGACTTTCCTACTTGGCAGTAC
ATCTACGTATTAGTCATCGCTATTACCATGGTGATGCGGTTTTGGCAGTACACCAATGGGCGTGGATAGC
GGTTTGACTCACGGGGATTTCCAAGTCTCCACCCCATTGACGTCAATGGGAGTTTGTTTTGGCACCAAAA
TCAACGGGACTTTCCAAAATGTCGTAATAACCCCGCCCCGTTGACGCAAATGGGCGGTAGGCGTGTACGG
TGGGAGGTCTATATAAGCAGAGCTCGTTTAGTGAACCGTCAGAATTAAGCTTATGCGGGACTACGACGAG
GTGACCGCCTTCCTGGGCGAATTCCTGCTCAGCGCCAGCATCATCCCCAATGGCTTCAATGGTATGTCTA
TCGTGTTCCTGGCGGGGACCCCGGAGCACCGTTGCCTTGTGCCTCACACCGTGAACTTGAGCAGCGCGTG
GCGCAACCACAGTATCCCGTTGGAGACGAAGGACGGACGACAGGTGCCTCAGAGCTGCCGCCGCTACCGA
CTGGCCACCATCGCCAACTTCTCTGCGCTGGGGCTGGAGCCGGGACGGGACGTGGACCTGGAGCAGCTGG
AGCAAGAGAACTGCCTGGATGGCTGGGAGTACAACAAGGACGTCTTCCTGTCCACCATCGTGACAGAGTG
GGACCTGGTGTGTAAGGATGACTGGAAAGCCCCACTCACCACCTCCTTGTTTTTCGTGGGTGTGCTGATG
GGCTCCTTCATTTCGGGACAGCTCTCAGACAGGTTTGGTCGCAAGAATGTGCTGTTTTTGACCATGGGCA
TGCAGACTGGCTTCAGCTTCCTGCAGCTCTTCTCTGTGAACTTCGAGATGTTTACAGTGCTTTTTGTCCT
TGTTGGCATGGGTCAGATCTCCAACTACGTGGCAGCATTTGTCCTGGGAACAGAAATTCTTTCCAAGTCA
ATTCGAATTATATTCGCCACCTTAGGAGTTTGCATATTTTATGCATTTGGCTTCATGGTGCTGCCTCTGT
TTGCATACTTCATCAGAGACTGGAGGATGCTGCTGCTTGCGCTCACTGTACCAGGGGTGCTGTGTGGGGC
TCTCTGGTGGTTCATCCCTGAGTCCCCCCGATGGCTCATCTCTCAAGGCCGAGTTAAAGAGGCAGAGGTG
ATCATCCGCAAAGCTGCCAAATTCAATGGGATAGTTGCGCCTTCCACTATCTTCGATCCCAGTGAGTTAC
AAGACTTAAATTCCAAGAAGCCTCAGTCGCACCACATTTATGATCTGGTCCGAACACGAAATATCAGGAT
CATCACCATCATGTCCATAATCCTGTGGCTGACCATATCAGTGGGCTACTTCGGACTTTCTCTTGACACT
CCTAACTTGCATGGGGACATCTATGTGAACTGCTTCCTACTGGCAGCTGTTGAAGTCCCCGCCTATGTGT
TGGCCTGGCTGTTGCTACAGCACCTGCCCCGGCGGTATTCTATCTCTGCTGCCCTCTTCCTGGGTGGCAG
TGTCCTTCTCTTCATACAGCTGGTGCCTTCAGAATTGTTTTACTTGTCCACTGCCCTGGTGATGGTGGGC
AAGTTTGGAATCACCTCTGCCTATTCCATGGTACCCACTGTGGTCAGAAACATGGGTGTGGGGGTCAGCT
CCACAGCATCCCGCCTTGGCAGCATCCTGTCTCCCTACTTTGTCTACCTCGGTGCCTATGATCGCTTCCT
GCCTTATATCCTCATGGGAAGTCTGACCATCCTGACAGCTATCCTCACCTTGTTCTTCCCAGAGAGCTTT
GGTGCCCCTCTCCCCGACACCATTGACCAGATGCTCAGGGTCAAAGGAATAAAACAATGGCAAATCCAAA
GCCAAACAAGGACGCAAAAAGATGGTGGAGAAAGCCCAACGGTCCTAAAGAGCACAGCCTTCGGATCCCG
GGCTGACTACAAAGACCATGACGGTGATTATAAAGATCATGACATCGACTACAAGGATGACGATGACAAG
TAGTGATCCCGGGTGGCATCCCTGTGACCCCTCCCCAGTGCCTCTCCTGGCCCTGGAAGTTGCCACTCCA
GTGCCCACCAGCCTTGTCCTAATAAAATTAAGTTGCATCATTTTGTCTGACTAGGTGTCCTTCTATAATA
TTATGGGGTGGAGGGGGGTGGTATGGAGCAAGGGGCAAGTTGGGAAGACAACCTGTAGGGCCTGCGGGGT
CTATTGGGAACCAAGCTGGAGTGCAGTGGCACAATCTTGGCTCACTGCAATCTCCGCCTCCTGGGTTCAA
GCGATTCTCCTGCCTCAGCCTCCCGAGTTGTTGGGATTCCAGGCATGCATGACCAGGCTCAGCTAATTTT
TGTTTTTTTGGTAGAGACGGGGTTTCACCATATTGGCCAGGCTGGTCTCCAACTCCTAATCTCAGGTGAT
CTACCCACCTTGGCCTCCCAAATTGCTGGGATTACAGGCGTGAACCACTGCTCCCTTCCCTGTCCTTCTG
ATTTTAAAATAACTATACCAGCAGGAGGACGTCCAGACACAGCATAGGCTACCTGGCCATGCCCAACCGG
TGGGACATTTGAGTTGCTTGCTTGGCACTGTCCTCTCATGCGTTGGGTCCACTCAGTAGATGCCTGTTGA
ATTGGGTACGCGGCCAGCTTGGCTGTGGAATGTGTGTCAGTTAGGGTGTGGAAAGTCCCCAGGCTCCCCA
GCAGGCAGAAGTATGCAAAGCATGCATCTCAATTAGTCAGCAACCAGGTGTGGAAAGTCCCCAGGCTCCC
CAGCAGGCAGAAGTATGCAAAGCATGCATCTCAATTAGTCAGCAACCATAGTCCCGCCCCTAACTCCGCC
CATCCCGCCCCTAACTCCGCCCAGTTCCGCCCATTCTCCGCCCCATGGCTGACTAATTTTTTTTATTTAT
GCAGAGGCCGAGGCCGCCTCGGCCTCTGAGCTATTCCAGAAGTAGTGAGGAGGCTTTTTTGGAGGAATTG
ATCAGCTTGGGATCTGATCAAGAGACAGGATGAGGATCGTTTCGCATGATTGAACAAGATGGATTGCACG
CAGGTTCTCCGGCCGCTTGGGTGGAGAGGCTATTCGGCTATGACTGGGCACAACAGACAATCGGCTGCTC
TGATGCCGCCGTGTTCCGGCTGTCAGCGCAGGGGCGCCCGGTTCTTTTTGTCAAGACCGACCTGTCCGGT
GCCCTGAATGAACTGCAGGACGAGGCAGCGCGGCTATCGTGGCTGGCCACGACGGGCGTTCCTTGCGCAG
CTGTGCTCGACGTTGTCACTGAAGCGGGAAGGGACTGGCTGCTATTGGGCGAAGTGCCGGGGCAGGATCT
CCTGTCATCTCACCTTGCTCCTGCCGAGAAAGTATCCATCATGGCTGATGCAATGCGGCGGCTGCATACG
CTTGATCCGGCTACCTGCCCATTCGACCACCAAGCGAAACATCGCATCGAGCGAGCACGTACTCGGATGG
AAGCCGGTCTTGTCGATCAGGATGATCTGGACGAAGAGCATCAGGGGCTCGCGCCAGCCGAACTGTTCGC
CAGGCTCAAGGCGCGCATGCCCGACGGCGAGGATCTCGTCGTGACCCATGGCGATGCCTGCTTGCCGAAT
ATCATGGTGGAAAATGGCCGCTTTTCTGGATTCATCGACTGTGGCCGGCTGGGTGTGGCGGACCGCTATC
AGGACATAGCGTTGGCTACCCGTGATATTGCTGAAGAGCTTGGCGGCGAATGGGCTGACCGCTTCCTCGT
GCTTTACGGTATCGCCGCTCCCGATTCGCAGCGCATCGCCTTCTATCGCCTTCTTGACGAGTTCTTCTGA
GCGGGACTCTGGGGTTCGAAATGACCGACCAAGCGACGCCCAACCTGCCATCACGAGATTTCGATTCCAC
CGCCGCCTTCTATGAAAGGTTGGGCTTCGGAATCGTTTTCCGGGACGCCGGCTGGATGATCCTCCAGCGC
GGGGATCTCATGCTGGAGTTCTTCGCCCACCCCGGGCTCGATCCCCTCGCGAGTTGGTTCAGCTGCTGCC
TGAGGCTGGACGACCTCGCGGAGTTCTACCGGCAGTGCAAATCCGTCGGCATCCAGGAAACCAGCAGCGG
CTATCCGCGCATCCATGCCCCCGAACTGCAGGAGTGGGGAGGCACGATGGCCGCTTTGGTCGACCCGGAC
GGGACGCTCCTGCGCCTGATACAGAACGAATTGCTTGCAGGCATCTCATGAGTGTGTCTTCCCGTTTTCC
GCCTGAGGTCACTGCGTGGATGGAGCGCTGGCGCCTGCTGCGCGACGGCGAGCTGCTCACCACCCACTCG
CCAAGCTGGAACCGTAAAAAGGCCGCGTTGCTGGCGTTTTTCCATAGGCTCCGCCGATCATAATCAGCCA
TACCACATTTGTAGAGGTTTTACTTGCTTTAAAAAACCTCCCACACCTCCCCCTGAACCTGAAACATAAA
ATGAATGCAATTGTTGTTGTTAACTTGTTTATTGCAGCTTATAATGGTTACAAATAAAGCAATAGCATCA
CAAATTTCACAAATAAAGCATTTTTTTCACTGCATTCTAGTTGTGGTTTGTCCAAACTCATCAATGTATC
TTATCATGTCTGGATCAATTCCCTATAGTGAGTCGTATTAAATTCGTAATCATGTCATAGCTGTTTCCTG
TGTGAAATTGTTATCCGCTCACAATTCCACACAACATACGAGCCGGAAGCATAAAGTGTAAAGCCTGGGG
TGCCTAATGAGTGAGCTAACTCACATTAATTGCGTTGCGCTCACTGCCCGCTTTCCAGTCGGGAAACCTG
TCGTGCCAGCTGCATTAATGAATCGGCCAACGCGCGGGGAGAGGCGGTTTGCGTATTGGGCGCTCTTCCG
CTTCCTCGCTCACTGACTCGCTGCGCTCGGTCGTTCGGCTGCGGCGAGCGGTATCAGCTCACTCAAAGGC
GGTAATACGGTTATCCACAGAATCAGGGGATAACGCAGGAAAGAACATGTGAGCAAAAGGCCAGCAAAAG
GCCAGGAACCGTAAAAAGGCCGCGTTGCTGGCGTTTTTCCATAGGCTCCGCCCCCCTGACGAGCATCACA
AAAATCGACGCTCAAGTCAGAGGTGGCGAAACCCGACAGGACTATAAAGATACCAGGCGTTTCCCCCTGG
AAGCTCCCTCGTGCGCTCTCCTGTTCCGACCCTGCCGCTTACCGGATACCTGTCCGCCTTTCTCCCTTCG
GGAAGCGTGGCGCTTTCTCATAGCTCACGCTGTAGGTATCTCAGTTCGGTGTAGGTCGTTCGCTCCAAGC
TGGGCTGTGTGCACGAACCCCCCGTTCAGCCCGACCGCTGCGCCTTATCCGGTAACTATCGTCTTGAGTC
CAACCCGGTAAGACACGACTTATCGCCACTGGCAGCAGCCACTGGTAACAGGATTAGCAGAGCGAGGTAT
GTAGGCGGTGCTACAGAGTTCTTGAAGTGGTGGCCTAACTACGGCTACACTAGAAGAACAGTATTTGGTA
TCTGCGCTCTGCTGAAGCCAGTTACCTTCGGAAAAAGAGTTGGTAGCTCTTGATCCGGCAAACAAACCAC
CGCTGGTAGCGGTGGTTTTTTTGTTTGCAAGCAGCAGATTACGCGCAGAAAAAAAGGATCTCAAGAAGAT
CCTTTGATCTTTTCTACGGGGTCTGACGCTCAGTGGAACGAAAACTCACGTTAAGGGATTTTGGTCATGA
GATTATCAAAAAGGATCTTCACCTAGATCCTTTTAAATTAAAAATGAAGTTTTAAATCAATCTAAAGTAT
ATATGAGTAAACTTGGTCTGACAGTTACCAATGCTTAATCAGTGAGGCACCTATCTCAGCGATCTGTCTA
TTTCGTTCATCCATAGTTGCCTGACTCCCCGTCGTGTAGATAACTACGATACGGGAGGGCTTACCATCTG
GCCCCAGTGCTGCAATGATACCGCGAGACCCACGCTCACCGGCTCCAGATTTATCAGCAATAAACCAGCC
AGCCGGAAGGGCCGAGCGCAGAAGTGGTCCTGCAACTTTATCCGCCTCCATCCAGTCTATTAATTGTTGC
CGGGAAGCTAGAGTAAGTAGTTCGCCAGTTAATAGTTTGCGCAACGTTGTTGCCATTGCTACAGGCATCG
TGGTGTCACGCTCGTCGTTTGGTATGGCTTCATTCAGCTCCGGTTCCCAACGATCAAGGCGAGTTACATG
ATCCCCCATGTTGTGCAAAAAAGCGGTTAGCTCCTTCGGTCCTCCGATCGTTGTCAGAAGTAAGTTGGCC
GCAGTGTTATCACTCATGGTTATGGCAGCACTGCATAATTCTCTTACTGTCATGCCATCCGTAAGATGCT
TTTCTGTGACTGGTGAGTACTCAACCAAGTCATTCTGAGAATAGTGTATGCGGCGACCGAGTTGCTCTTG
CCCGGCGTCAATACGGGATAATACCGCGCCACATAGCAGAACTTTAAAAGTGCTCATCATTGGAAAACGT
TCTTCGGGGCGAAAACTCTCAAGGATCTTACCGCTGTTGAGATCCAGTTCGATGTAACCCACTCGTGCAC
CCAACTGATCTTCAGCATCTTTTACTTTCACCAGCGTTTCTGGGTGAGCAAAAACAGGAAGGCAAAATGC
CGCAAAAAAGGGAATAAGGGCGACACGGAAATGTTGAATACTCATACTCTTCCTTTTTCAATATTATTGA
AGCATTTATCAGGGTTATTGTCTCATGAGCGGATACATATTTGAATGTATTTAGAAAAATAAACAAATAG
GGGTTCCGCGCACATTTCCCCGAAAAGTGCCACCTG
[124 nt withheld, positions 7107-7230]
C
[91 nt withheld, positions 7232-7322]
A
[49 nt withheld, positions 7324-7372]
CCTTTGACGTTGGAGTCCACGTTCTTT
[37 nt withheld, positions 7400-7436]
ACCCTATCTCGGTCTATTCTTTTGATTTATAAGGGATTTTGCCGATTTCGGCCTATTGGTTAAAAAATGA
GCTGATTTAACAAAAATTTAACGCGAATTTTAACAAAATATTAACGCTTACAATTTCCATTCGCCATTCA
GGCTGCGCAACTGTTGGGAAGGGCGATCGGTGCGGGCCTCTTCGCTATTACGCCAGCTGGCGAAAGGGGG
ATGTGCTGCAAGGCGATTAAGTTGGGTAACGCCAGGGTTTTCCCAGTCACGACGTTGTAAAACGACGGCC
AGTGCCAAGCTGATCTATACATTGAATCAATATTGGCAATTAGCCATATTAGTCATTGGTTATATAGCAT
AAATCAATATTGGCTATTGGCCATTGCATACGTTGTATCTATATCATAATATGTACATTTATATTGGCTC
ATGTCCAATATGACCGCCATGTT
